>Addgene plasmid #59956 | pTHSSd_25 | depositor full sequence | sequence record 95199 | Full Sequence
ATGAGCATCGCGGCGACCCTGGAGAACGATCTGGCGCGTCTGGAAAACGAAAACGCTCGTCTCGAAAAAG
ACATCGCGAACCTGGAACGTGACCTGGCGAAACTGGAGCGTGAAGAAGCGTACTTCGGAGGTTCAGGTGG
TAAGAACACTGGTGAAATCTCTGAGAAAGTCAAGCTGGGCACTAAGGCACTGGCTGGTCAATGGCTGGCT
TACGGTGTTACTCGCAGTGTGACTAAGCGTTCAGTCATGACGCTGGCTTACGGGTCCAAAGAGTTCGGCT
TCCGTCAACAAGTGCTGGAAGATACCATTCAGCCAGCTATTGATTCCGGCAAGGGTCTGATGTTCACTCA
GCCGAATCAGGCTGCTGGATACATGGCTAAGCTGATTTGGGAATCTGTGAGCGTGACGGTGGTAGCTGCG
GTTGAAGCAATGAACTGGCTTAAGTCTGCTGCTAAGCTGCTGGCTGCTGAGGTCAAAGATAAGAAGACTG
GAGAGATTCTTCGCAAGCGTTGCGCTGTGCATTGGGTAACTCCTGATGGTTTCCCTGTGTGGCAGGAATA
CAAGAAGCCTATTCAGACGCGCTTGAACCTGAGGTTCCTCGGTTCGTTCAACCTCCAGCCGACCGTCAAC
ACCAACAAAGATAGCGAGATTGATGCACACAAACAGGAGTCTGGTATCGCTCCTAACTTTGTACACAGCC
AAGACGGTAGCCACCTTCGTAAGACTGTAGTGTGGGCACACGAGAAGTACGGAATCGAATCTTTTGCACT
GATTCACGACTCCTTCGGTACGATTCCGGCTGACGCTGCGAACCTGTTCAAAGCAGTGCGCGAAACTATG
GTTGACACATATGAGTCTTGTGATGTACTGGCTGATTTCTACGACCAGTTCGCTGACCAGTTGCACGAGT
CTCAATTGGACAAAATGCCAGCACTTCCGGCTAAAGGTAACTTGAACCTCCGTGACATCTTAGAGTCGGA
CTTCGCGTTCGCGTAACGCTGCAGGAGTCACTAAGGGTTAGTTAGTTAGATTAGCAGAAAGTCAAAAGCC
TCCGACCGGAGGCTTTTGACTAAAACTTCCCTTGGGGTTATCATTGGGGCTCACTCAAAGGCGGTAATCA
GATAAAAAAAATCCTTAGCTTTCGCTAAGGATGATTTCTGCTAGAGATGGAATAGACTGGATGGAGGCGG
ATAAAGTTGCAGGACCACTTCTGCGCTCGGCCCTTCCGGCTGGCTGGTTTATTGCTGATAAATCTGGAGC
CGGTGAGCGTGGGTCTCGCGGTATCATTGCAGCACTGGGGCCAGATGGTAAGCCCTCCCGTATCGTAGTT
ATCTACACGACGGGGAGTCAGGCAACTATGGATGAACGAAATAGACAGATCGCTGAGATAGGTGCCTCAC
TGATTAAGCATTGGTAACTGTCAGACCAAGTTTACTCATATATACTTTAGATTGATTTAAAACTTCATTT
TTAATTTAAAAGGATCTAGGTGAAGATCCTTTTTGATAATCTCATGACCAAAATCCCTTAACGTGAGTTT
TCGTTCCACTGAGCGTCAGACCCCTTAATAAGATGATCTTCTTGAGATCGTTTTGGTCTGCGCGTAATCT
CTTGCTCTGAAAACGAAAAAACCGCCTTGCAGGGCGGTTTTTCGAAGGTTCTCTGAGCTACCAACTCTTT
GAACCGAGGTAACTGGCTTGGAGGAGCGCAGTCACCAAAACTTGTCCTTTCAGTTTAGCCTTAACCGGCG
CATGACTTCAAGACTAACTCCTCTAAATCAATTACCAGTGGCTGCTGCCAGTGGTGCTTTTGCATGTCTT
TCCGGGTTGGACTCAAGACGATAGTTACCGGATAAGGCGCAGCGGTCGGACTGAACGGGGGGTTCGTGCA
TACAGTCCAGCTTGGAGCGAACTGCCTACCCGGAACTGAGTGTCAGGCGTGGAATGAGACAAACGCGGCC
ATAACAGCGGAATGACACCGGTAAACCGAAAGGCAGGAACAGGAGAGCGCACGAGGGAGCCGCCAGGGGA
AACGCCTGGTATCTTTATAGTCCTGTCGGGTTTCGCCACCACTGATTTGAGCGTCAGATTTCGTGATGCT
TGTCAGGGGGGCGGAGCCTATGGAAAAACGGCTTTGCCGCGGCCCTCTCACTTCCCTGTTAAGTATCTTC
CTGGCATCTTCCAGGAAATCTCCGCCCCGTTCGTAAGCCATTTCCGCTCGCCGCAGTCGAACGACCGAGC
GTAGCGAGTCAGTGAGCGAGGAAGCGGAATATATCCTGTATCACATATTCTGCTGACGCACCGGTGCAGC
CTTTTTTCTCCTGCCACATGAAGCACTTCACTGACACCCTCATCAGTGCCAACATAGTAAGCCAGTATAC
ACTCCGCTAGCGCTGAGGTCTGCCTCGTGAAGAAGGTGTTGCTGACTCATACCAGGCCTGAATCGCCCCA
TCATCCAGCCAGAAAGTGAGGGAGCCACGGTTGATGAGAGCTTTGTTGTAGGTGGACCAGTTGGTGATTT
TGAACTTTTGCTTTGCCACGGAACGGTCTGCGTTGTCGGGAAGATGCGTGATCTGATCCTTCAACTCAGC
AAAAGTTCGATTTATTCAACAAAGCCACGTTGTGTCTCAAAATCTCTGATGTTACATTGCACAAGATAAA
AATATATCATCATGAACAATAAAACTGTCTGCTTACATAAACAGTAATACAAGGGGTGTTTACTAGAGGT
TGATCGGGCACGTAAGAGGTTCCAACTTTCACCATAATGAAATAAGATCACTACCGGGCGTATTTTTTGA
GTTATCGAGATTTTCAGGAGCTAAGGAAGCTAAAATGAGGGAAGCGGTGATCGCCGAAGTATCGACTCAA
CTATCAGAGGTAGTTGGCGTCATCGAGCGCCATCTCGAACCGACGTTGCTGGCCGTACATTTGTACGGCT
CCGCAGTGGATGGCGGCCTGAAGCCACACAGTGATATTGATTTGCTGGTTACGGTGACCGTAAGGCTTGA
TGAAACAACGCGGCGAGCTTTGATCAACGACCTTTTGGAAACTTCGGCTTCCCCTGGAGAGAGCGAGATT
CTCCGCGCTGTAGAAGTCACCATTGTTGTGCACGACGACATCATTCCGTGGCGTTATCCAGCTAAGCGCG
AACTGCAATTTGGAGAATGGCAGCGCAATGACATTCTTGCAGGTATCTTCGAGCCAGCCACGATCGACAT
TGATCTGGCTATCTTGCTGACAAAAGCAAGAGAACATAGCGTTGCCTTGGTAGGTCCAGCGGCGGAGGAA
CTCTTTGATCCGGTTCCTGAACAGGATCTATTTGAGGCGCTAAATGAAACCTTAACGCTATGGAACTCGC
CGCCCGACTGGGCTGGCGATGAGCGAAATGTAGTGCTTACGTTGTCCCGCATTTGGTACAGCGCAGTAAC
CGGCAAAATCGCGCCGAAGGATGTCGCTGCCGACTGGGCAATGGAGCGCCTGCCGGCCCAGTATCAGCCC
GTCATACTTGAAGCTAGACAGGCTTATCTTGGACAAGAAGAAGATCGCTTGGCCTCGCGCGCAGATCAGT
TGGAAGAATTTGTCCACTACGTGAAAGGCGAGATCACCAAGGTAGTCGGCAAATAATACTAGCTCCGGCA
AAAAAACGGGCAAGGTGTCACCACCCTGCCCTTTTTCTTTAAAACCGAAAAGATTACTTCGCGTTTGCCA
CCTGACGTCTAAGAAAAGGAATATTCAGCAATTTGCCCGTGCCGAAGAAAGGCCCACCCGTGAAGGTGAG
CCAGTGAGTTGATTGCTACGTAATGTCGGCCAATTCGCGCTAACTTACATTAATTGCGTTGCGCTCACTG
CCCGCTTTCCAGTCGGGAAACCTGTCGTGCCAGCTGCATTAATGAATCGGCCAACGCGCGGGGAGAGGCG
GTTTGCGTATTGGGCGCCAGGGTGGTTTTTCTTTTCACCAGTGAGACTGGCAACAGCTGATTGCCCTTCA
CCGCCTGGCCCTGAGAGAGTTGCAGCAAGCGGTCCACGCTGGTTTGCCCCAGCAGGCGAAAATCCTGTTT
GATGGTGGTTAACGGCGGGATATAACATGAGCTATCTTCGGTATCGTCGTATCCCACTACCGAGATATCC
GCACCAACGCGCAGCCCGGACTCGGTAATGGCGCGCATTGCGCCCAGCGCCATCTGATCGTTGGCAACCA
GCATCGCAGTGGGAACGATGCCCTCATTCAGCATTTGCATGGTTTGTTGAAAACCGGACATGGCACTCCA
GTCGCCTTCCCGTTCCGCTATCGGCTGAATTTGATTGCGAGTGAGATATTTATGCCAGCCAGCCAGACGC
AGACGCGCCGAGACAGAACTTAATGGGCCCGCTAACAGCGCGATTTGCTGGTGACCCAATGCGACCAGAT
GCTCCACGCCCAGTCGCGTACCGTCCTCATGGGAGAAAATAATACTGTTGATGGGTGTCTGGTCAGAGAC
ATCAAGAAATAACGCCGGAACATTAGTGCAGGCAGCTTCCACAGCAATGGCATCCTGGTCATCCAGCGGA
TAGTTAATGATCAGCCCACTGACGCGTTGCGCGAGAAGATTGTGCACCGCCGCTTTACAGGCTTCGACGC
CGCTTCGTTCTACCATCGACACCACCACGCTGGCACCCAGTTGATCGGCGCGAGATTTAATCGCCGCGAC
AATTTGCGACGGCGCGTGCAGGGCCAGACTGGAGGTGGCAACGCCAATCAGCAACGACTGTTTGCCCGCC
AGTTGTTGTGCCACGCGGTTGGGAATGTAATTCAGCTCCGCCATCGCCGCTTCCACTTTTTCCCGCGTTT
TCGCAGAAACGTGGCTGGCCTGGTTCACCACGCGGGAAACGGTCTGATAAGAGACACCGGCATACTCTGC
GACATCGTATAACGTTACTGGTTTCATATTCACCACCCTGAATTGACTCTCTTCCGGGCGCTATCATGCC
ATACCGCGAAAGGTTTTGCGCCATTCGATGGCGCGCCGCTTCGTCAGGCCACATAGCTTTCTTGTTCTGA
TCGGAACGATCGTTGGCTGTGTTGACAATTAATCATCGGCTCGTATAATGTGTGGAATTGTGAGCGCTCA
CAATTCTATGGACTATGTTTCTGTCACCGGATGTGCTTTCCGGTCTGATGAGTCCGTGAGGACGAAACAG
CCTCTACAAATAATTTTGTTTAATCACACAGGAAAGTACTAG
Features (pLannotate 1.2.2; 16 found; start..end, strand, type, name):
    145..993     +  CDS            RPOL_BPT7 (fragment): Experimental evidence at protein level: Swiss-Prot protein existence level 1. Highly processive DNA-dependent RNA polymerase that catalyzes the transcription of class II and class III viral genes. Recognizes a specific promoter sequence and enters first into an 'abortive phase' where very short transcripts are synthesized and released before proceeding to the processive transcription of long RNA chains. Unwinds the double-stranded DNA to expose the coding strand for templating. Participates in the initiation of viral DNA replication presumably by making primers accessible to the DNA polymerase
   1040..1071    +  terminator     tonB terminator: bidirectional E. coli tonB-P14 transcription terminator
   1118..1158    -  terminator     bacterial terminator (fragment): putative bacterial transcription terminator
   1171..1416    +  CDS            bla(M) (fragment): β-lactamase lacking the signal sequence; bla(M); allows cytosolic expression of β-lactamase
   1582..2126    +  rep_origin     p15A ori: Plasmids containing the medium-copy-number p15A origin of replication can be propagated in E. coli cells that contain a second plasmid with the ColE1 origin.
   2214..2269    +  rep_origin     RSF ori (fragment): Plasmids containing the RSF 1030 origin of replication can be propagated in E. coli cells that contain additional plasmids with compatible origins.
   2368..2394    -  misc_feature   bom (fragment): basis of mobility region from pBR322
   2737..2834    +  promoter       cat promoter: promoter of the E. coli cat gene encoding chloramphenicol acetyltransferase
   2835..3626    +  CDS            SmR: aminoglycoside adenylyltransferase (Murphy, 1985); aadA; confers resistance to spectinomycin and streptomycin
   3634..3693    +  terminator     his operon terminator: This putative transcriptin terminator from the E. coli his operon has a 2-bp deletion introduced during synthesis. Its efficiency has not been determined.
   3753..3782    -  terminator     T3Te terminator: phage T3 early transcription terminator
   3848..4927    -  CDS            lacI: LACI_ECOLI - Experimental evidence at protein level: Swiss-Prot protein existence level 1. Repressor of the lactose operon. Binds allolactose as an inducer. From Escherichia coli (strain K12).
   4928..5001    -  promoter       lacI promoter (fragment): lacI
   5062..5090    +  promoter       tac promoter: strong E. coli promoter; hybrid between the trp and lac UV5 promoters
   5096..5115    -  protein_bind   lac operator (symmetric): The lac repressor binds to the lac operator to inhibit transcription in E. coli. This inhibition can be relieved by adding lactose or isopropyl-β-D-thiogalactopyranoside (IPTG). The symmetric lac operator was optimized for tight binding of lac repressor. lac repressor encoded by lacI
   5131..5180    +  misc_RNA       sTRSV HHRz: hammerhead ribozyme from the tobacco ringspot virus satellite RNA (Khvorova et al., 2003)
