[The description below was written by a language model from this plasmid's Addgene catalogue record and pLannotate feature annotations shown in this document.]
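Description:
pTHSSd_25 is a 5.2 kb bacterial expression plasmid built on the pSB3C5 backbone for IPTG-inducible production of the K1FR sigma fragment, a synthetic piece of a split T7-family RNA polymerase. It replicates in E. coli from a p15A origin. The annotation software describes this origin as medium-copy, although the catalogue entry lists the plasmid as high copy. Selection is by spectinomycin, conferred by an aadA (SmR) aminoglycoside adenylyltransferase gene driven by the cat promoter and followed by a his operon terminator. Short annotated matches to β-lactamase, the RSF origin and the pBR322 bom region are fragments only and appear to be backbone remnants or partial homology rather than functional parts.

The expression cassette spans the plasmid's numbering origin. A tac promoter with a symmetric lac operator is followed by an sTRSV hammerhead ribozyme, a self-cleaving element commonly used as an insulator to trim the 5′ leader so that the transcript is independent of promoter context. Downstream lies a roughly 850 bp coding sequence annotated as a fragment of T7 RNA polymerase, which corresponds to the K1FR sigma fragment, and it ends at a tonB bidirectional terminator. A divergently oriented lacI gene with its own promoter and a T3Te terminator supplies the repressor that keeps PTac off until inducer is added.

The associated publication describes a transcriptional "resource allocator" based on a highly fragmented T7 RNA polymerase. This suggests the plasmid supplies one titratable polymerase fragment that works together with the remaining fragments expressed from other constructs. The record does not specify those partner plasmids or the promoter that the reconstituted enzyme recognises.
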