Addgene plasmid #59956: pTHSSd_25
Purpose: PTac K1FR sigma fragment expression
Depositing lab: Christopher Voigt. Depositing organization: Massachusetts Institute of Technology. Publication: A 'resource allocator' for transcription based on a highly fragmented T7 RNA polymerase. Segall-Shapiro TH, Meyer AJ, Ellington AD, Sontag ED, Voigt CA. Mol Syst Biol. 2014 Jul 30;10(7):742. 10.15252/msb.20145299 PubMed 25080493.
Backbone
  Vector backbone: pSB3C5
  Vector type: Bacterial Expression
Growth in bacteria
  Bacterial resistance: Spectinomycin, 50 μg/mL
  Growth temperature: 37°C
  Growth strain: DH10B
  Copy number: High Copy
Gene/Insert
  Gene/Insert name: K1FR sigma fragment
  Species: Synthetic
  Mutation: N/A
  Promoter: PTac
  Cloning method: Ligation Independent Cloning
  Sequencing primers: 5′ Other; 3′ Other
Terms and licenses: Academic/Nonprofit Terms; Industry Terms: Not Available to Industry
How to cite: pTHSSd_25 was a gift from Christopher Voigt (Addgene plasmid # 59956 ; http://n2t.net/addgene:59956 ; RRID:Addgene_59956)
