>Addgene plasmid #59956 | pTHSSd_25 | depositor partial sequence | sequence record 95200 | K1FR sigma fragment
ATGAGCATCGCGGCGACCCTGGAGAACGATCTGGCGCGTCTGGAAAACGAAAACGCTCGTCTCGAAAAAG
ACATCGCGAACCTGGAACGTGACCTGGCGAAACTGGAGCGTGAAGAAGCGTACTTCGGAGGTTCAGGTGG
TAAGAACACTGGTGAAATCTCTGAGAAAGTCAAGCTGGGCACTAAGGCACTGGCTGGTCAATGGCTGGCT
TACGGTGTTACTCGCAGTGTGACTAAGCGTTCAGTCATGACGCTGGCTTACGGGTCCAAAGAGTTCGGCT
TCCGTCAACAAGTGCTGGAAGATACCATTCAGCCAGCTATTGATTCCGGCAAGGGTCTGATGTTCACTCA
GCCGAATCAGGCTGCTGGATACATGGCTAAGCTGATTTGGGAATCTGTGAGCGTGACGGTGGTAGCTGCG
GTTGAAGCAATGAACTGGCTTAAGTCTGCTGCTAAGCTGCTGGCTGCTGAGGTCAAAGATAAGAAGACTG
GAGAGATTCTTCGCAAGCGTTGCGCTGTGCATTGGGTAACTCCTGATGGTTTCCCTGTGTGGCAGGAATA
CAAGAAGCCTATTCAGACGCGCTTGAACCTGAGGTTCCTCGGTTCGTTCAACCTCCAGCCGACCGTCAAC
ACCAACAAAGATAGCGAGATTGATGCACACAAACAGGAGTCTGGTATCGCTCCTAACTTTGTACACAGCC
AAGACGGTAGCCACCTTCGTAAGACTGTAGTGTGGGCACACGAGAAGTACGGAATCGAATCTTTTGCACT
GATTCACGACTCCTTCGGTACGATTCCGGCTGACGCTGCGAACCTGTTCAAAGCAGTGCGCGAAACTATG
GTTGACACATATGAGTCTTGTGATGTACTGGCTGATTTCTACGACCAGTTCGCTGACCAGTTGCACGAGT
CTCAATTGGACAAAATGCCAGCACTTCCGGCTAAAGGTAACTTGAACCTCCGTGACATCTTAGAGTCGGA
CTTCGCGTTCGCG
