>Addgene plasmid #59956 | pTHSSd_25 | addgene partial sequence | sequence record 96573 | LacI-R 5'-GGCATACTCTGCGACATCGT-3'
TTGACTCTCTTCCGGGCGCTATCATGCCATACCGCGAAAGGTTTTGCGCCATTCGATGGCGCGCCGCTTC
GTCAGGCCACATAGCTTTCTTGTTCTGATCGGAACGATCGTTGGCTGTGTTGACAATTAATCATCGGCTC
GTATAATGTGTGGAATTGTGAGCGCTCACAATTCTATGGACTATGTTTCTGTCACCGGATGTGCTTTCCG
GTCTGATGAGTCCGTGAGGACGAAACAGCCTCTACAAATAATTTTGTTTAATCACACAGGAAAGTACTAG
ATGAGCATCGCGGCGACCCTGGAGAACGATCTGGCGCGTCTGGAAAACGAAAACGCTCGTCTCGAAAAAG
ACATCGCGAACCTGGAACGTGACCTGGCGAAACTGGAGCGTGAAGAAGCGTACTTCGGAGGTTCAGGTGG
TAAGAACACTGGTGAAATCTCTGAGAAAGTCAAGCTGGGCACTAAGGCACTGGCTGGTCAATGGCTGGCT
TACGGTGTTACTCGCAGTGTGACTAAGCGTTCAGTCATGACGCTGGCTTACGGGTCCAAAGAGTTCGGCT
TCCGTCAACAAGTGCTGGAAGATACCATTCAGCCAGCTATTGATTCCGGCAAGGGTCTGATGTTCACTCA
GCCGAATCAGGCTGCTGGATACATGGCTAAGCTGATTTGGGAATCTGTGAGCGTGACGGTGGTAGCTGCG
GTTGAAGCAATGAACTGGCTTAAGTCTGCTGCTAAGCTGCTGGCTGCTGAGGTCAAAGATAAGAAGACTG
GAGAGATTCTTCGCAAGCGTTGCGCTGTGCATTGGGTAACTCCTGATGGTTTCCCTGTGTGGCAGGAATA
CAAGAAGCCTATTCAGACGCGCTTGAACCTGAGGTTCCTCGGTTCGTTCAACCTCCAGCCGACCGTCAAC
ACCAACAAAGATAGCGAGATTGATGCACACAA
