>Addgene plasmid #59956 | pTHSSd_25 | addgene partial sequence | sequence record 96648 | pBbC6c-R 5'-ATTACCGCCTTTGAGTGAGC-3'
AGCCTCCGGTCGGAGGCTTTTGACTTTCTGCTAATCTAACTAACTAACCCTTAGTGACTCCTGCAGCGTT
ACGCGAACGCGAAGTCCGACTCTAAGATGTCACGGAGGTTCAAGTTACCTTTAGCCGGAAGTGCTGGCAT
TTTGTCCAATTGAGACTCGTGCAACTGGTCAGCGAACTGGTCGTAGAAATCAGCCAGTACATCACAAGAC
TCATATGTGTCAACCATAGTTTCGCGCACTGCTTTGAACAGGTTCGCAGCGTCAGCCGGAATCGTACCGA
AGGAGTCGTGAATCAGTGCAAAAGATTCGATTCCGTACTTCTCGTGTGCCCACACTACAGTCTTACGAAG
GTGGCTACCGTCTTGGCTGTGTACAAAGTTAGGAGCGATACCAGACTCCTGTTTGTGTGCATCAATCTCG
CTATCTTTGTTGGTGTTGACGGTCGGCTGGAGGTTGAACGAACCGAGGAACCTCAGGTTCAAGCGCGTCT
GAATAGGCTTCTTGTATTCCTGCCACACAGGGAAACCATCAGGAGTTACCCAATGCACAGCGCAACGCTT
GCGAAGAATCTCTCCAGTCTTCTTATCTTTGACCTCAGCAGCCAGCAGCTTAGCAGCAGACTTAAGCCAG
TTCATTGCTTCAACCGCAGCTACCACCGTCACGCTCACAGATTCCCAAATCAGCTTAGCCATGTATCCAG
CAGCCTGATTCGGCTGAGTGAACATCAGACCCTTGCCGGAATCAATAGCTGGCTGAATGGTATCTTCCAG
CACTTGTTGACGGAAGCCGAACTCTT
